>Addgene plasmid #141256 | pDONR223 SARS-CoV-2 NSP2 | addgene full sequence | sequence record 296484 | Addgene NGS Result
GGCCGATTCATTAATGCAGCTGGCACGACAGGTTTCCCGACTGGAAAGCGGGCAGTGAGCGCAACGCAAT
TAATACGCGTACCGCTAGCCAGGAAGAGTTTGTAGAAACGCAAAAAGGCCATCCGTCAGGATGGCCTTCT
GCTTAGTTTGATGCCTGGCAGTTTATGGCGGGCGTCCTGCCCGCCACCCTCCGGGCCGTTGCTTCACAAC
GTTCAAATCCGCTCCCGGCGGATTTGTCCTACTCAGGAGAGCGTTCACCGACAAACAACAGATAAAACGA
AAGGCCCAGTCTTCCGACTGAGCCTTTCGTTTTATTTGATGCCTGGCAGTTCCCTACTCTCGCGTTAACG
CTAGCATGGATGTTTTCCCAGTCACGACGTTGTAAAACGACGGCCAGTCTTAAGCTCGGGCCCCAAATAA
TGATTTTATTTTGACTGATAGTGACCTGTTCGTTGCAACAAATTGATGAGCAATGCTTTTTTATAATGCC
AACTTTGTACAAAAAAGTTGGCATGGCTTACACCCGCTACGTGGACAACAACTTCTGCGGTCCCGACGGC
TACCCTCTGGAATGCATCAAGGACCTGCTGGCTAGAGCTGGCAAGGCTAGCTGCACCCTGTCCGAGCAGC
TGGACTTCATCGACACCAAGAGAGGAGTGTACTGCTGCCGTGAGCACGAACACGAGATCGCTTGGTACAC
CGAAAGATCCGAGAAGTCTTACGAGCTGCAGACCCCATTCGAAATCAAGCTGGCCAAGAAGTTCGACACC
TTCAACGGCGAGTGCCCAAACTTCGTGTTCCCCCTGAACAGCATCATCAAGACCATCCAGCCCCGTGTGG
AGAAGAAGAAGCTGGACGGATTCATGGGTCGCATCCGCAGCGTGTACCCAGTGGCTAGCCCCAACGAATG
CAACCAGATGTGCCTGTCTACCCTGATGAAGTGCGACCACTGCGGAGAGACCAGCTGGCAGACCGGTGAC
TTCGTGAAGGCTACCTGCGAATTCTGCGGAACCGAGAACCTGACCAAGGAAGGAGCTACCACCTGTGGAT
ACCTGCCACAGAACGCCGTGGTGAAGATCTACTGCCCCGCTTGCCACAACTCCGAAGTGGGCCCTGAGCA
CTCTCTGGCCGAATACCACAACGAGTCCGGACTGAAGACCATCCTGCGCAAGGGCGGAAGGACCATCGCT
TTCGGTGGCTGCGTGTTCTCTTACGTGGGCTGCCACAACAAGTGTGCTTACTGGGTGCCTAGAGCTTCCG
CTAACATCGGTTGCAACCACACCGGCGTGGTGGGCGAAGGATCTGAGGGTCTGAACGACAACCTGCTGGA
GATCCTGCAGAAGGAAAAGGTGAACATCAACATCGTGGGCGACTTCAAGCTGAACGAGGAAATCGCCATC
ATCCTGGCTAGCTTCTCCGCCAGCACCAGCGCCTTCGTGGAAACCGTGAAGGGTCTGGACTACAAGGCTT
TCAAGCAGATCGTGGAGTCCTGCGGCAACTTCAAGGTGACCAAGGGAAAGGCCAAGAAGGGTGCTTGGAA
CATCGGCGAGCAGAAGAGCATCCTGTCCCCACTGTACGCCTTCGCTTCTGAAGCCGCTAGAGTGGTGCGT
TCTATCTTCAGCAGAACCCTGGAGACCGCCCAGAACAGCGTGCGTGTGCTGCAGAAGGCCGCTATCACCA
TCCTGGACGGAATCTCCCAGTACTCTCTGCGCCTGATCGACGCCATGATGTTCACCAGCGACCTGGCTAC
CAACAACCTGGTGGTCATGGCCTACATCACCGGAGGTGTGGTGCAGCTGACCTCCCAGTGGCTGACCAAC
ATCTTCGGTACCGTGTACGAGAAGCTGAAGCCTGTGCTGGACTGGCTGGAGGAAAAGTTCAAGGAAGGCG
TGGAGTTCCTGAGGGACGGATGGGAGATCGTGAAGTTCATCTCTACCTGCGCTTGCGAAATCGTGGGCGG
ACAGATCGTGACCTGCGCCAAGGAAATCAAGGAGAGCGTGCAGACCTTCTTCAAGCTGGTGAACAAGTTC
CTGGCCCTGTGCGCTGACTCCATCATCATCGGTGGCGCCAAGCTGAAGGCTCTGAACCTGGGAGAGACCT
TCGTGACCCACAGCAAGGGTCTGTACCGCAAGTGCGTGAAGTCCAGGGAGGAAACCGGACTGCTGATGCC
TCTGAAGGCCCCAAAGGAGATCATCTTCCTGGAAGGAGAGACCCTGCCTACCGAAGTGCTGACCGAGGAA
GTGGTGCTGAAGACTGGCGACCTGCAGCCACTGGAGCAGCCTACCTCCGAAGCCGTGGAGGCTCCTCTGG
TGGGTACCCCAGTGTGCATCAACGGCCTGATGCTGCTGGAGATCAAGGACACCGAAAAGTACTGCGCCCT
GGCTCCAAACATGATGGTGACCAACAACACCTTCACCCTGAAGGGAGGTTAATACCCAACTTTCTTGTAC
AAAGTTGGCATTATAAGAAAGCATTGCTTATCAATTTGTTGCAACGAACAGGTCACTATCAGTCAAAATA
AAATCATTATTTGCCATCCAGCTGATATCCCCTATAGTGAGTCGTATTACATGGTCATAGCTGTTTCCTG
GCAGCTCTGGCCCGTGTCTCAAAATCTCTGATGTTACATTGCACAAGATAAAAATATATCATCATGCCTC
CTCTAGACCAGCCAGGACAGAAATGCCTCGACTTCGCTGCTACCCAAGGTTGCCGGGTGACGCACACCGT
GGAAACGGATGAAGGCACGAACCCAGTGGACATAAGCCTGTTCGGTTCGTAAGCTGTAATGCAAGTAGCG
TATGCGCTCACGCAACTGGTCCAGAACCTTGACCGAACGCAGCGGTGGTAACGGCGCAGTGGCGGTTTTC
ATGGCTTGTTATGACTGTTTTTTTGGGGTACAGTCTATGCCTCGGGCATCCAAGCAGCAAGCGCGTTACG
CCGTGGGTCGATGTTTGATGTTATGGAGCAGCAACGATGTTACGCAGCAGGGCAGTCGCCCTAAAACAAA
GTTAAACATTATGAGGGAAGCGGTGATCGCCGAAGTATCGACTCAACTATCAGAGGTAGTTGGCGTCATC
GAGCGCCATCTCGAACCGACGTTGCTGGCCGTACATTTGTACGGCTCCGCAGTGGATGGCGGCCTGAAGC
CACACAGTGATATTGATTTGCTGGTTACGGTGACCGTAAGGCTTGATGAAACAACGCGGCGAGCTTTGAT
CAACGACCTTTTGGAAACTTCGGCTTCCCCTGGAGAGAGCGAGATTCTCCGCGCTGTAGAAGTCACCATT
GTTGTGCACGACGACATCATTCCGTGGCGTTATCCAGCTAAGCGCGAACTGCAATTTGGAGAATGGCAGC
GCAATGACATTCTTGCAGGTATCTTCGAGCCAGCCACGATCGACATTGATCTGGCTATCTTGCTGACAAA
AGCAAGAGAACATAGCGTTGCCTTGGTAGGTCCAGCGGCGGAGGAACTCTTTGATCCGGTTCCTGAACAG
GATCTATTTGAGGCGCTAAATGAAACCTTAACGCTATGGAACTCGCCGCCCGACTGGGCTGGCGATGAGC
GAAATGTAGTGCTTACGTTGTCCCGCATTTGGTACAGCGCAGTAACCGGCAAAATCGCGCCGAAGGATGT
CGCTGCCGACTGGGCAATGGAGCGCCTGCCGGCCCAGTATCAGCCCGTCATACTTGAAGCTAGACAGGCT
TATCTTGGACAAGAAGAAGATCGCTTGGCCTCGCGCGCAGATCAGTTGGAAGAATTTGTCCACTACGTGA
AAGGCGAGATCACCAAGGTAGTCGGCAAATAACCCTCGAGCCACCCATGACCAAAATCCCTTAACGTGAG
TTACGCGTCGTTCCACTGAGCGTCAGACCCCGTAGAAAAGATCAAAGGATCTTCTTGAGATCCTTTTTTT
CTGCGCGTAATCTGCTGCTTGCAAACAAAAAAACCACCGCTACCAGCGGTGGTTTGTTTGCCGGATCAAG
AGCTACCAACTCTTTTTCCGAAGGTAACTGGCTTCAGCAGAGCGCAGATACCAAATACTGTTCTTCTAGT
GTAGCCGTAGTTAGGCCACCACTTCAAGAACTCTGTAGCACCGCCTACATACCTCGCTCTGCTAATCCTG
TTACCAGTGGCTGCTGCCAGTGGCGATAAGTCGTGTCTTACCGGGTTGGACTCAAGACGATAGTTACCGG
ATAAGGCGCAGCGGTCGGGCTGAACGGGGGGTTCGTGCACACAGCCCAGCTTGGAGCGAACGACCTACAC
CGAACTGAGATACCTACAGCGTGAGCTATGAGAAAGCGCCACGCTTCCCGAAGGGAGAAAGGCGGACAGG
TATCCGGTAAGCGGCAGGGTCGGAACAGGAGAGCGCACGAGGGAGCTTCCAGGGGGAAACGCCTGGTATC
TTTATAGTCCTGTCGGGTTTCGCCACCTCTGACTTGAGCGTCGATTTTTGTGATGCTCGTCAGGGGGGCG
GAGCCTATGGAAAAACGCCAGCAACGCGGCCTTTTTACGGTTCCTGGCCTTTTGCTGGCCTTTTGCTCAC
ATGTTCTTTCCTGCGTTATCCCCTGATTCTGTGGATAACCGTATTACCGCCTTTGAGTGAGCTGATACCG
CTCGCCGCAGCCGAACGACCGAGCGCAGCGAGTCAGTGAGCGAGGAAGCGGAAGAGCGCCCAATACGCAA
ACCGCCTCTCCCCGCGCGTT
Features (pLannotate 1.2.2; 12 found; start..end, strand, type, name):
    113..140     -  terminator     rrnB T2 terminator: transcription terminator T2 from the E. coli rrnB gene
    272..315     +  terminator     rrnB T1 terminator: Escherichia coli rrnB; transcription terminator T1 from the E. coli rrnB gene
    362..398     -  CDS            lacZα (fragment): LacZα fragment of β-galactosidase; lacZ fragment
    415..510     +  protein_bind   attL3: mutant version of attL; recombination site for the Gateway® LR reaction LR Clonase™
    510..2429    +  CDS            R1A_SARS2 (fragment): Experimental evidence at protein level: Swiss-Prot protein existence level 1. [Non-structural protein 10]: Plays a pivotal role in viral transcription by stimulating both nsp14 3'-5' exoribonuclease and nsp16 2'-O-methyltransferase activities. Therefore plays an essential role in viral mRNAs cap methylation. From Severe acute respiratory syndrome coronavirus 2 (2019-nCoV) (SARS-CoV-2).
   2434..2533    -  protein_bind   attL2: mutant version of attL; recombination site for the Gateway® LR reaction LR Clonase™
   2551..2569    -  promoter       T7 promoter: promoter for bacteriophage T7 RNA polymerase
   2759..2782    +  promoter       Pc promoter (fragment): intI1 (promoter lies within the coding sequence); class 1 integron promoter
   2958..3014    +  CDS            GmR (fragment): gentamycin acetyltransferase; aacC1; confers resistance to gentamycin
   3021..3812    +  CDS            SmR: aminoglycoside adenylyltransferase (Murphy, 1985); aadA; confers resistance to spectinomycin and streptomycin
   3905..4493    +  rep_origin     ori: high-copy-number ColE1/pMB1/pBR322/pUC origin of replication
   4676..58      +  CDS            lacI (fragment) (across the origin): lac repressor; lacI; The lac repressor binds to the lac operator to inhibit transcription in E. coli. This inhibition can be relieved by adding lactose or isopropyl-β-D-thiogalactopyranoside (IPTG).
