[The description below was written by a language model from this plasmid's Addgene catalogue record and pLannotate feature annotations shown in this document.]
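Description:
pDONR223 SARS-CoV-2 NSP2 is a Gateway-compatible entry clone built on the pDONR223 backbone, carrying the coding sequence for non-structural protein 2 (NSP2) of SARS-CoV-2 isolate Wuhan-Hu-1. NSP2 is one of the mature products of the ORF1ab/ORF1a replicase polyprotein. This explains why the automated annotation matches the 1,920 bp insert to a fragment of the R1A_SARS2 polyprotein. The nsp10 functional text attached to that hit is generic to the polyprotein entry and does not describe this insert. The insert was obtained by gene synthesis and is codon optimized, so it differs from the viral genome by many synonymous changes.

In the sequenced 4,710 nt plasmid the open reading frame sits between two attL recombination sites (annotated as attL3 and attL2). These sites allow LR Clonase-mediated transfer of the CDS into any compatible Gateway destination vector. The entry clone has no promoter positioned to express the insert. The annotated T7 promoter lies outside the attL-flanked region on the reverse strand, facing back toward the insert. rrnB T1 and T2 terminators upstream of the cassette insulate it from read-through transcription. M13 forward and reverse primer sites are listed for sequencing across the insert.

The plasmid is propagated in E. coli from a high-copy ColE1/pUC-type origin. It is selected with spectinomycin through the aadA (SmR) gene, which sits downstream of a class 1 integron Pc promoter fragment and a remnant of a gentamicin resistance gene. Short lacZα and lacI fragments are backbone remnants. The construct belongs to a collection of SARS-CoV-2 coding regions and serves as a source clone for making expression constructs in downstream studies of the viral proteins.
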