Addgene plasmid #141256: pDONR223 SARS-CoV-2 NSP2
Purpose: Gateway-compatible Entry vector, with insert of NSP2 gene's CDS from SARS-CoV-2 isolate Wuhan-Hu-1
Depositing lab: Fritz Roth. Depositing organization: Sinai Health System. Publication: A Comprehensive, Flexible Collection of SARS-CoV-2 Coding Regions. Kim DK, Knapp JJ, Kuang D, Chawla A, Cassonnet P, Lee H, Sheykhkarimli D, Samavarchi-Tehrani P, Abdouni H, Rayhan A, Li R, Pogoutse O, Coyaud E, van der Werf S, Demeret C, Gingras AC, Taipale M, Raught B, Jacob Y, Roth FP. G3 (Bethesda). 2020 Aug 6. pii: g3.120.401554. doi: 10.1534/g3.120.401554. PubMed 32763951.
Backbone
  Vector backbone: pDONR223
  Backbone manufacturer: Rual et al, Genome Res. 14:2128-2135, 2004.
  Backbone size w/o insert (bp): 5005
  Vector type: Gateway-compatible Entry vector
Growth in bacteria
  Bacterial resistance: Spectinomycin, 50 μg/mL
  Growth temperature: 37°C
  Growth strain: DH5alpha
  Copy number: Unknown
Gene/Insert
  Gene/Insert name: NSP2 (alt name: Gene ID 43740578)
  Species: SARS-CoV-2 isolate Wuhan-Hu-1
  Insert size (bp): 1920
  Mutation: Many synonymous changes due to codon optimization
  Entrez Gene: ORF1ab (a.k.a. GU280_gp01)
  Cloning method: Gateway Cloning
  Sequencing primers: 5′ M13F; 3′ M13R
Resource information
  A portion of this plasmid was derived from a plasmid made by: Synthesized from GenScript
Terms and licenses: Academic/Nonprofit Terms; Industry Terms
How to cite: pDONR223 SARS-CoV-2 NSP2 was a gift from Fritz Roth (Addgene plasmid # 141256 ; http://n2t.net/addgene:141256 ; RRID:Addgene_141256)
