>Addgene plasmid #141256 | pDONR223 SARS-CoV-2 NSP2 | depositor partial sequence | sequence record 275537 | Insersted CDS with stop codon
ATGGCTTACACCCGCTACGTGGACAACAACTTCTGCGGTCCCGACGGCTACCCTCTGGAATGCATCAAGG
ACCTGCTGGCTAGAGCTGGCAAGGCTAGCTGCACCCTGTCCGAGCAGCTGGACTTCATCGACACCAAGAG
AGGAGTGTACTGCTGCCGTGAGCACGAACACGAGATCGCTTGGTACACCGAAAGATCCGAGAAGTCTTAC
GAGCTGCAGACCCCATTCGAAATCAAGCTGGCCAAGAAGTTCGACACCTTCAACGGCGAGTGCCCAAACT
TCGTGTTCCCCCTGAACAGCATCATCAAGACCATCCAGCCCCGTGTGGAGAAGAAGAAGCTGGACGGATT
CATGGGTCGCATCCGCAGCGTGTACCCAGTGGCTAGCCCCAACGAATGCAACCAGATGTGCCTGTCTACC
CTGATGAAGTGCGACCACTGCGGAGAGACCAGCTGGCAGACCGGTGACTTCGTGAAGGCTACCTGCGAAT
TCTGCGGAACCGAGAACCTGACCAAGGAAGGAGCTACCACCTGTGGATACCTGCCACAGAACGCCGTGGT
GAAGATCTACTGCCCCGCTTGCCACAACTCCGAAGTGGGCCCTGAGCACTCTCTGGCCGAATACCACAAC
GAGTCCGGACTGAAGACCATCCTGCGCAAGGGCGGAAGGACCATCGCTTTCGGTGGCTGCGTGTTCTCTT
ACGTGGGCTGCCACAACAAGTGTGCTTACTGGGTGCCTAGAGCTTCCGCTAACATCGGTTGCAACCACAC
CGGCGTGGTGGGCGAAGGATCTGAGGGTCTGAACGACAACCTGCTGGAGATCCTGCAGAAGGAAAAGGTG
AACATCAACATCGTGGGCGACTTCAAGCTGAACGAGGAAATCGCCATCATCCTGGCTAGCTTCTCCGCCA
GCACCAGCGCCTTCGTGGAAACCGTGAAGGGTCTGGACTACAAGGCTTTCAAGCAGATCGTGGAGTCCTG
CGGCAACTTCAAGGTGACCAAGGGAAAGGCCAAGAAGGGTGCTTGGAACATCGGCGAGCAGAAGAGCATC
CTGTCCCCACTGTACGCCTTCGCTTCTGAAGCCGCTAGAGTGGTGCGTTCTATCTTCAGCAGAACCCTGG
AGACCGCCCAGAACAGCGTGCGTGTGCTGCAGAAGGCCGCTATCACCATCCTGGACGGAATCTCCCAGTA
CTCTCTGCGCCTGATCGACGCCATGATGTTCACCAGCGACCTGGCTACCAACAACCTGGTGGTCATGGCC
TACATCACCGGAGGTGTGGTGCAGCTGACCTCCCAGTGGCTGACCAACATCTTCGGTACCGTGTACGAGA
AGCTGAAGCCTGTGCTGGACTGGCTGGAGGAAAAGTTCAAGGAAGGCGTGGAGTTCCTGAGGGACGGATG
GGAGATCGTGAAGTTCATCTCTACCTGCGCTTGCGAAATCGTGGGCGGACAGATCGTGACCTGCGCCAAG
GAAATCAAGGAGAGCGTGCAGACCTTCTTCAAGCTGGTGAACAAGTTCCTGGCCCTGTGCGCTGACTCCA
TCATCATCGGTGGCGCCAAGCTGAAGGCTCTGAACCTGGGAGAGACCTTCGTGACCCACAGCAAGGGTCT
GTACCGCAAGTGCGTGAAGTCCAGGGAGGAAACCGGACTGCTGATGCCTCTGAAGGCCCCAAAGGAGATC
ATCTTCCTGGAAGGAGAGACCCTGCCTACCGAAGTGCTGACCGAGGAAGTGGTGCTGAAGACTGGCGACC
TGCAGCCACTGGAGCAGCCTACCTCCGAAGCCGTGGAGGCTCCTCTGGTGGGTACCCCAGTGTGCATCAA
CGGCCTGATGCTGCTGGAGATCAAGGACACCGAAAAGTACTGCGCCCTGGCTCCAAACATGATGGTGACC
AACAACACCTTCACCCTGAAGGGAGGTTAA
